>Addgene plasmid #19783 | pCETF | depositor full sequence | sequence record 9376 | Author sequence
GCTTGCATGCAACTTCTTTTCTTTTTTTTTCTTTTCTCTCTCCCCCGTTGTTGTCTCACCATATCCGCAA
TGACAAAAAAAATGATGGAAGACACTAAAGGAAAAAATTAACGACAAAGACAGCACCAACAGATGTCGTT
GTTCCAGAGCTGATGAGGGGTATCTTCGAACACACGAAACTTTTTCCTTCCTTCATTCACGCACACTACT
CTCTAATGAGCAACGGTATACGGCCTTCCTTCCAGTTACTTGAATTTGAAATAAAAAAAGTTTGCCGCTT
TGCTATCAAGTATAAATAGACCTGCAATTATTAATCTTTTGTTTCCTCGTCATTGTTCTCGTTCCCTTTC
TTCCTTGTTTCTTTTTCTGCACAATATTTCAAGCTATACCAAGCATACAATCAACTCCAAGCTTTGCAAA
GATGGATAAAGCGGAATTAATTCCCGAGCCTCCAAAAAAGAAGAGAAAGGTCGAATTGGGTACCGCCGCC
AATTTTAATCAAAGTGGGAATATTGCTGATAGCTCATTGTCCTTCACTTTCACTAACAGTAGCAACGGTC
CGAACCTCATAACAACTCAAACAAATTCTCAAGCGCTTTCACAACCAATTGCCTCCTCTAACGTTCATGA
TAACTTCATGAATAATGAAATCACGGCTAGTAAAATTGATGATGGTAATAATTCAAAACCACTGTCACCT
GGTTGGACGGACCAAACTGCGTATAACGCGTTTGGAATCACTACAGGGATGTTTAATACCACTACAATGG
ATGATGTATATAACTATCTATTCGATGATGAAGATACCCCACCAAACCCAAAAAAAGAGATCTTTAATAC
GACTCACTATAGGGCGAGCGCCGCCATCATGGAGGAGCAGAAGCTGATCTCAGAGGAGGACCTGCATATG
GCCATGGAGGCCGCGGTCGACAAGGTGCGCGCTCTAGATGATCATGAATCGTAGATACTGAAAAACCCCG
CAAGTTCACTTCAACTGTGCATCGTGCACCATCTCAATTTCTTTCATTTATACATCGTTTTGCCTTCTTT
TATGTAACTATACTCCTCTAAGTTTCAATCTTGGCCATGTAACCTCTGATCTATAGAATTTTTTAAATGA
CTAGAATTAATGCCCATCTTTTTTTTGGACCTAAATTCTTCATGAAAATATATTACGAGGGCTTATTCAG
AAGCTTTGGACTTCTTCGCCAGAGGTTTGGTCAAGTCTCCAATCAAGGTTGTCGGCTTGTCTACCTTGCC
AGAAATTTACGAAAAGATGGAAAAGGGTCAAATCGTTGGTAGATACGTTGTTGACACTTCTAAATAAGCG
AATTTCTTATGATTTATGATTTTTATTATTAAATAAGTTATAAAAAAAATAAGTGTATACAAATTTTAAA
GTGACTCTTAGGTTTTAAAACGAAAATTCTTGTTCTTGAGTAACTCTTTCCTGTAGGTCAGGTTGCTTTC
TCAGGTATAGCATGAGGTCGCTCTTATTGACCACACCTCTACCGGCATGCCCGAAATTCCCCTACCCTAT
GAACATATTCCATTTTGTAATTTCGTGTCGTTTCTATTATGAATTTCATTTATAAAGTTTATGTACAAAT
ATCATAAAAAAAGAGAATCTTTTTAAGCAAGGATTTTCTTAACTTCTTCGGCGACAGCATCACCGACTTC
GGTGGTACTGTTGGAACCACCTAAATCACCAGTTCTGATACCTGCATCCAAAACCTTTTTAACTGCATCT
TCAATGGCCTTACCTTCTTCAGGCAAGTTCAATGACAATTTCAACATCATTGCAGCAGACAAGATAGTGG
CGATAGGGTCAACCTTATTCTTTGGCAAATCTGGAGCAGAACCGTGGCATGGTTCGTACAAACCAAATGC
GGTGTTCTTGTCTGGCAAAGAGGCCAAGGACGCAGATGGCAACAAACCCAAGGAACCTGGGATAACGGAG
GCTTCATCGGAGATGATATCACCAAACATGTTGCTGGTGATTATAATACCATTTAGGTGGGTTGGGTTCT
TAACTAGGATCATGGCGGCAGAATCAATCAATTGATGTTGAACCTTCAATGTAGGAAATTCGTTCTTGAT
GGTTTCCTCCACAGTTTTTCTCCATAATCTTGAAGAGGCCAAAACATTAGCTTTATCCAAGGACCAAATA
GGCAATGGTGGCTCATGTTGTAGGGCCATGAAAGCGGCCATTCTTGTGATTCTTTGCACTTCTGGAACGG
TGTATTGTTCACTATCCCAAGCGACACCATCACCATCGTCTTCCTTTCTCTTACCAAAGTAAATACCTCC
CACTAATTCTCTGACAACAACGAAGTCAGTACCTTTAGCAAATTGTGGCTTGATTGGAGATAAGTCTAAA
AGAGAGTCGGATGCAAAGTTACATGGTCTTAAGTTGGCGTACAATTGAAGTTCTTTACGGATTTTTAGTA
AACCTTGTTCAGGTCTAACACTACCTGTACCCCATTTAGGACCACCCACAGCACCTAACAAAACGGCATC
AACCTTCTTGGAGGCTTCCAGCGCCTCATCTGGAAGTGGGACACCTGTAGCATCGATAGCAGCACCACCA
ATTAAATGATTTTCGAAATCGAACTTGACATTGGAACGAACATCAGAAATAGCTTTAAGAACCTTAATGG
CTTCGGCTGTGATTTCTTGACCAACGTGGTCACCTGGCAAAACGACGATCTTCTTAGGGGCAGACATTAG
AATGGTATATCCTTGAAATATATATATATATTGCTGAAATGTAAAAGGTAAGAAAAGTTAGAAAGTAAGA
CGATTGCTAACCACCTATTGGAAAAAACAATAGGTCCTTAAATAATATTGTCAACTTCAAGTATTGTGAT
GCAAGCATTTAGTCATGAACGCTTCTCTATTCTATATGAAAAGCCGGTTCCGGCCTCTCACCTTTCCTTT
TTCTCCCAATTTTTCAGTTGAAAAAGGTATATGCGTCAGGCGACCTCTGAAATTAACAAAAAATTTCCAG
TCATCGAATTTGATTCTGTGCGATAGCGCCCCTGTGTGTTCTCGTTATGTTGAGGAAAAAAATAATGGTT
GCTAAGAGATTCGAACTCTTGCATCTTACGATACCTGAGTATTCCCACAGTTGGGGATCTCGACTCTAGC
TAGAGGATCAATTCGTAATCATGGTCATAGCTGTTTCCTGTGTGAAATTGTTATCCGCTCACAATTCCAC
ACAACATACGAGCCGGAAGCATAAAGTGTAAAGCCTGGGGTGCCTAATGAGTGAGGTAACTCACATTAAT
TGCGTTGCGCTCACTGCCCGCTTTCCAGTCGGGAAACCTGTCGTGCCAGCTGGATTAATGAATCGGCCAA
CGCGCGGGGAGAGGCGGTTTGCGTATTGGGCGCTCTTCCGCTTCCTCGCTCACTGACTCGCTGCGCTCGG
TCGTTCGGCTGCGGCGAGCGGTATCAGCTCACTCAAAGGCGGTAATACGGTTATCCACAGAATCAGGGGA
TAACGCAGGAAAGAACATGTGAGCAAAAGGCCAGCAAAAGGCCAGGAACCGTAAAAAGGCCGCGTTGCTG
GCGTTTTTCCATAGGCTCCGCCCCCCTGACGAGCATCACAAAAATCGACGCTCAAGTCAGAGGTGGCGAA
ACCCGACAGGACTATAAAGATACCAGGCGTTTCCCCCTGGAAGCTCCCTCGTGCGCTCTCCTGTTCCGAC
CCTGCCGCTTACCGGATACCTGTCCGCCTTTCTCCCTTCGGGAAGCGTGGCGCTTTCTCATAGCTCACGC
TGTAGGTATCTCAGTTCGGTGTAGGTCGTTCGCTCCAAGCTGGGCTGTGTGCACGAACCCCCCGTTCAGC
CCGACCGCTGCGCCTTATCCGGTAACTATCGTCTTGAGTCCAACCCGGTAAGACACGACTTATCGCCACT
GGCAGCAGCCACTGGTAACAGGATTAGCAGAGCGAGGTATGTAGGCGGTGCTACAGAGTTCTTGAAGTGG
TGGCCTAACTACGGCTACACTAGAAGGACAGTATTTGGTATCTGCGCTCTGCTGAAGCCAGTTACCTTCG
GAAAAAGAGTTGGTAGCTCTTGATCCGGCAAACAAACCACCGCTGGTAGCGGTGGTTTTTTTGTTTGCAA
GCAGCAGATTACGCGCAGAAAAAAAGGATCTCAAGAAGATCCTTTGATCTTTTCTACGGGGTCTGACGCT
CAGTGGAACGAAAACTCACGTTAAGGGATTTTGGTCATGAGATTATCAAAAAGGATCTTCACCTAGATCC
TTTTAAATTAAAAATGAAGTTTTAAATCAATCTAAAGTATATATGAGTAAACTTGGTCTGACAGTTACCA
ATGCTTAATCAGTGAGGCACCTATCTCAGCGATCTGTCTATTTCGTTCATCCATAGTTGCCTGACTCCCC
GTCGTGTAGATAACTACGATACGGGAGGGCTTACCATCTGGCCCCAGTGCTGCAATGATACCGCGAGACC
CACGCTCACCGGCTCCAGATTTATCAGCAATAAACCAGCCAGCCGGAAGGGCCGAGCGCAGAAGTGGTCC
TGCAACTTTATCCGCCTCCATCCAGTCTATTAATTGTTGCCGGGAAGCTAGAGTAAGTAGTTCGCCAGTT
AATAGTTTGCGCAACGTTGTTGCCATTGCTACAGGCATCGTGGTGTCACGCTCGTCGTTTGGTATGGCTT
CATTCAGCTCCGGTTCCCAACGATCAAGGCGAGTTACATGATCCCCCATGTTGTGCAAAAAAGCGGTTAG
CTCCTTCGGTCCTCCGATCGTTGTCAGAAGTAAGTTGGCCGCAGTGTTATCACTCATGGTTATGGCAGCA
CTGCATAATTCTCTTACTGTCATGCCATCCGTAAGATGCTTTTCTGTGACTGGTGAGTACTCAACCAAGT
CATTCTGAGAATAGTGTATGCGGCGACCGAGTTGCTCTTGCCCGGCGTCAATACGGGATAATACCGCGCC
ACATAGCAGAACTTTAAAAGTGCTCATCATTGGAAAACGTTCTTCGGGGCGAAAACTCTCAAGGATCTTA
CCGCTGTTGAGATCCAGTTCGATGTAACCCACTCGTGCACCCAACTGATCTTCAGCATCTTTTACTTTCA
CCAGCGTTTCTGGGTGAGCAAAAACAGGAAGGCAAAATGCCGCAAAAAAGGGAATAAGGGCGACACGGAA
ATGTTGAATACTCATACTCTTCCTTTTTCAATATTATTGAAGCATTTATCAGGGTTATTGTCTCATGAGC
GGATACATATTTGAATGTATTTAGAAAAATAAACAAATAGGGGTTCCGCGCACATTTCCCCGAAAAGTGC
CACCTGACGTCAAGCTTGCATGCCGGTAGAGGTGTGGTCAATAAGAGCGACCTCATGCTATACCTGAGAA
AGCAACCTGACCTACAGGAAAGAGTTACTCAAGAATAAGAATTTTCGTTTTAAAACCTAAGAGTCACTTT
AAAATTTGTATACACTTATTTTTTTTATAACTTATTTAATAATAAAAATCATAAATCATAAGAAATTCGC
TTATTTAGAAGTGTCAACAACGTATCTACCAACGATTTGACCCTTTTCCATCTTTTCGTAAATTTCTGGC
AAGGTAGACAAGCCGACAACCTTGATTGGAGACTTGACCAAACCTCTGGCGAAGAAGTCCAAAGCTTCTG
AATAAGCCCTCGTAATATATTTTCATGAAGAATTTAGGTCCAAAAAAAAGATGGGCATTAATTCTAGTCA
TTTAAAAAATTCTATAGATCAGAGGTTACATGGCCAAGATTGAAACTTAGAGGAGTATAGTTACATAAAA
GAAGGCAAAACGATGTATAAATGAAAGAAATTGAGATGGTGCACGATGCACAGTTGAAGTGAACTTGCGG
GGTTTTTCAGTATCTACGATTCATCTGCAGCTCGAGCTCGATGGATCCCGTATCGATGCCCACCCGGGTG
GAATTCACTGGCCTCCATGGCCATATGAGCGTAATCTGGTACGTCGTATGGGTACTCCATGGCGGCGCTC
GCCCTATAGTGAGTCGTATTAAAGATCTCTTTATTGGCGGCGGTACCCAATTCGACCTTTCTCTTCTTTT
TTGGAGGCTCGGGAATTAATTCCGCTTTATCCATCTTTGCAAAGCTTGGAGTTGATTGTATGCTTGGTAT
AGCTTGAAATATTGTGCAGAAAAAGAAACAAGGAAGAAAGGGAACGAGAACAATGACGAGGAAACAAAAG
ATTAATAATTGCAGGTCTATTTATACTTGATAGCAAGACAGCAAACTTTTTTTTATTTCAAATTCAAGTA
ACTGGAAGGAAGGCCGTATACCGTTGCTCATTAGAGAGTAGTGTGCGTGAATGAAGGAAGGAAAAAGTTT
CGTGTGCTTCGAGATACCCCTCATCAGCTCTGGAACAACGACATCTGTTGGTGCTGTCTTTGTCGTTAAT
TTTTTCCTTTAGTGTCTTCCATCATTTTTTTTGTCATTGCGGATATGGTGAGACAACAACGGGGGAGAGA
GAAAAGAAAAAAAAAGAAAAGAAGTTGCATGCGCCTATTATTACTTCAATAGATGGCAAATGGAAAAAGG
GTAGTGAAACTTCGATATGATGATGGCTATCAAGTCTAGGGCTACAGTATTAGTTCGTTATGTACCACCA
TCAATGAGGCAGTGTAATTGGTGTAGTCTTGTTTAGCCCATTATGTCTTGTCTGGTATCTGTTCTATTGT
ATATCTCCCCTCCGCCACCTACATGTTAGGGAGACCAACGAAGGTATTATAGGAATCCCGATGTATGGGT
TTGGTTGCCAGAAAAGAGGAAGTCCATATTGTACACCCGGAAACAACAAAAGGATATCCGAAATATTCCA
CGGTTTAGAAAAAAATCGGAAAAGAGCGCGGAGGGGTGTTACCCCCCTTCTCTACTAGCATTGGACTTTA
ATTAATATATGTGCATAGGAGAAGTGTAAAGTTCCCTTCCATATTGTAACATAATAAAGTGCACACCCAA
ATGAATTGAAAGCGTACTCAAACAGACAACCATTTCCAGTGTTGTATGTACCTGTCTATTTATACTGGTA
GCAACCCTATTGCTGTTTCCTCTTCAAAGTACTCTAGCGGTTATGCGCGTCTCACCTTCAAGGTCATGGT
CGCTCTATTGTTCGCACCACCGGCAAACTCGCGTCTCGCAAGTCTTGGCTCATTCTTCTAGTATACTCAT
GTTGCAAATGCACTCAGGTTCTTTCGGCAACTTAAATAATGACACCAGTTGTCGTGGTCGTCATCATCGC
AACCCCAACCGGCATTCTTATTGCTTCTCCAATCTCGCCCCTTAGCGCAGGGTAAACCTTGGAAAATGCA
GGCGCAAAAAACTCCGCCGGGCACAGCCTCACGCCCAGCGTTATCGCCGGGCCGGCAAGAGCGCGGGTCC
GCCACAGAGTCAGCATGATTGTGCAATTGCGTAAACTCGTTTTTTCGGCGCCGCAAAGCCAAATACATCA
TATCAACACTTTTCACTTTATTTTTCGTTCGACCCTTATATTTGTCTTTTGCCTTCATGCTCCTTGATTT
CCTATTTCATTTACCATCATTTCTTCGATCCCGGATCTCGACCTGCAGGGACGTCTAAGAAACCATTATT
ATCATGACATTAACCTATAAAAATAGGCGTATCACGAGGCCCTTTCGTCTCGCGCGTTTCGGTGATGACG
GTGAAAACCTCTGACACATGCAGCTCCCGGAGACGGTCACAGCTTGTCTGTAAGCGGATGCCGGGAGCAG
ACAAGCCCGTCAGGGCGCGTCAGCGGGTGTTGGCGGGTGTCGGGGCTGGCTTAACTATGCGGCATCAGAG
CAGATTGTACTGAGAGTGCACCATAACGCATTTAAGCATAAACACGCACTATGCCGTTCTTCTCATGTAT
ATATATATACAGGCAACACGCAGATATAGGTGCGACGTGAACAGTGAGCTGTATGTGCGCAGCTCGCGTT
GCATTTTCGGAAGCGCTCGTTTTCGGAAACGCTTTGAAGTTCCTATTCCGAAGTTCCTATTCTCTAGCTA
GAAAGTATAGGAACTTCAGAGCGCTTTTGAAAACCAAAAGCGCTCTGAAGACGCACTTTCAAAAAACCAA
AAACGCACCGGACTGTAACGAGCTACTAAAATATTGCGAATACCGCTTCCACAAACATTGCTCAAAAGTA
TCTCTTTGCTATATATCTCTGTGCTATATCCCTATATAACCTACCCATCCACCTTTCGCTCCTTGAACTT
GCATCTAAACTCGACCTCTACATTTTTTATGTTTATCTCTAGTATTACTCTTTAGACAAAAAAATTGTAG
TAAGAACTATTCATAGAGTGAATCGAAAACAATACGAAAATGTAAACATTTCCTATACGTAGTATATAGA
GACAAAATAGAAGAAACCGTTCATAATTTTCTGACCAATGAAGAATCATCAACGCTATCACTTTCTGTTC
ACAAAGTATGCGCAATCCACATCGGTATAGAATATAATCGGGGATGCCTTTATCTTGAAAAAATGCACCC
GCAGCTTCGCTAGTAATCAGTAAACGCGGGAAGTGGAGTCAGGCTTTTTTTATGGAAGAGAAAATAGACA
CCAAAGTAGCCTTCTTCTAACCTTAACGGACCTACAGTGCAAAAAGTTATCAAGAGACTGCATTATAGAG
CGCACAAAGGAGAAAAAAAGTAATCTAAGATGCTTTGTTAGAAAAATAGCGCTCTCGGGATGCATTTTTG
TAGAACAAAAAAGAAGTATAGATTCTTTGTTGGTAAAATAGCGCTCTCGCGTTGCATTTCTGTTCTGTAA
AAATGCAGCTCAGATTCTTTGTTTGAAAAATTAGCGCTCTCGCGTTGCATTTTTGTTTTACAAAAATGAA
GCACAGATTCTTCGTTGGTAAAATAGCGCTTTCGCGTTGCATTTCTGTTCTGTAAAAATGCAGCTCAGAT
TCTTTGTTTGAAAAATTAGCGCTCTCGCGTTGCATTTTTGTTCTACAAAATGAAGCACAGATGCTTCGTT
Features (pLannotate 1.2.2; 25 found; start..end, strand, type, name):
      5..406     +  promoter       ADH1 promoter: S. cerevisiae ADH1; promoter for alcohol dehydrogenase 1
    452..471     +  CDS            SV40 NLS (fragment): nuclear localization signal of SV40 (simian virus 40) large T antigen
    488..829     +  CDS            GAL4 activation domain: activation domain of the GAL4 transcriptional activator; Saccharomyces cerevisiae GAL4 (truncated)
    835..853     +  promoter       T7 promoter: promoter for bacteriophage T7 RNA polymerase
   1190..1324    +  CDS            ADH1 (fragment): ADH1_YEAST - Also known as ADC1. Experimental evidence at protein level: Swiss-Prot protein existence level 1. This isozyme preferentially catalyzes the conversion of primary unbranched alcohols to their corresponding aldehydes. Also shows activity toward secondary alcohols. From Saccharomyces cerevisiae (strain ATCC 204508 / S288c) (Baker's yeast).
   1328..1515    +  terminator     ADH1 terminator: S. cerevisiae ADH1; transcription terminator for the S. cerevisiae alcohol dehydrogenase 1 (ADH1) gene
   1633..2727    -  CDS            LEU2: 3-isopropylmalate dehydrogenase, required for leucine biosynthesis; S. cerevisiae LEU2; yeast auxotrophic marker
   2728..3132    -  promoter       LEU2 promoter: S. cerevisiae LEU2
   3198..3214    -  protein_bind   lac operator: The lac repressor binds to the lac operator to inhibit transcription in E. coli. This inhibition can be relieved by adding lactose or isopropyl-β-D-thiogalactopyranoside (IPTG). lac repressor encoded by lacI
   3222..3252    -  promoter       lac promoter: promoter for the E. coli lac operon
   3267..3288    -  protein_bind   CAP binding site: CAP binding activates transcription in the presence of cAMP. E. coli catabolite activator protein
   3301..3393    -  CDS            lacI (fragment): lac repressor; lacI; The lac repressor binds to the lac operator to inhibit transcription in E. coli. This inhibition can be relieved by adding lactose or isopropyl-β-D-thiogalactopyranoside (IPTG).
   3576..4164    -  rep_origin     ori: high-copy-number ColE1/pMB1/pBR322/pUC origin of replication
   4335..5195    -  CDS            AmpR: β-lactamase; bla; confers resistance to ampicillin, carbenicillin, and related antibiotics
   5196..5300    -  promoter       AmpR promoter: bla
   5343..5530    -  terminator     ADH1 terminator: S. cerevisiae ADH1; transcription terminator for the S. cerevisiae alcohol dehydrogenase 1 (ADH1) gene
   5534..5668    -  CDS            ADH1 (fragment): ADH1_YEAST - Also known as ADC1. Experimental evidence at protein level: Swiss-Prot protein existence level 1. This isozyme preferentially catalyzes the conversion of primary unbranched alcohols to their corresponding aldehydes. Also shows activity toward secondary alcohols. From Saccharomyces cerevisiae (strain ATCC 204508 / S288c) (Baker's yeast).
   5978..6004    -  CDS            HA: HA (human influenza hemagglutinin) epitope tag
   6023..6041    -  promoter       T7 promoter: promoter for bacteriophage T7 RNA polymerase
   6075..6094    -  CDS            SV40 NLS (fragment): nuclear localization signal of SV40 (simian virus 40) large T antigen
   6140..6845    -  promoter       ADH1 promoter: S. cerevisiae ADH1; promoter for alcohol dehydrogenase 1
   7210..7548    -  CDS            YO085_YEAST: Protein predicted: Swiss-Prot protein existence level 4. From Saccharomyces cerevisiae (strain ATCC 204508 / S288c) (Baker's yeast).
   7679..7714    +  CDS            rop (fragment): Rop protein, which maintains plasmids at low copy number; rop
   7816..7865    +  misc_feature   bom (fragment): basis of mobility region from pBR322
   7866..9030    +  rep_origin     2μ ori: yeast 2μ plasmid origin of replication
