[The description below was written by a language model from this plasmid's Addgene catalogue record and pLannotate feature annotations shown in this document.]
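Description:
pCETF is an empty yeast expression backbone of about 9 kb derived from the Clontech two-hybrid vector pGAD424. It is an E. coli–S. cerevisiae shuttle plasmid. In bacteria it is maintained at high copy through a ColE1/pUC-type origin and selected with ampicillin via the β-lactamase gene. In yeast it replicates episomally from the 2μ origin and is selected by leucine prototrophy through the LEU2 marker driven by its own promoter. Remnants of a lac promoter/operator region, lacI, rop and bom are also annotated as carry-over backbone sequence.

The distinguishing feature is the presence of two separate ADH1 promoter/ADH1 terminator expression cassettes on one plasmid, placed in opposite orientations. The first uses a shorter ADH1 promoter segment to drive an SV40 nuclear localization signal fused to the GAL4 activation domain, followed by a T7 promoter and a cloning region upstream of the terminator, so an inserted coding sequence is expressed as a nuclear activation-domain fusion. The second uses a longer ADH1 promoter segment with an SV40 NLS, a T7 promoter and an HA epitope tag, but no activation domain, allowing a second protein to be co-expressed as a tagged nuclear protein. The catalogue also lists an N-terminal c-Myc tag. This tag was not picked up in the feature table, so the record does not show its position, although it presumably marks the activation-domain cassette.

According to the associated publication title, the vector supports a single-plasmid modified yeast one-hybrid system for examining protein–protein and protein–DNA interactions in vivo. No insert is present, and genes of interest are introduced by restriction cloning.
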