Addgene plasmid #19783: pCETF
Purpose: (Empty Backbone)
Depositing lab: Jumi Shin. Depositing organization: University of Toronto. Publication: Design of a single plasmid-based modified yeast one-hybrid system for investigation of in vivo protein-protein and protein-DNA interactions. Chen G, DenBoer L, Shin J. Biotechniques. 2008 Sep . 45(3):295-304. 10.2144/000112901 PubMed 18778253.
Backbone
  Vector backbone: pGAD424
  Backbone manufacturer: Clontech
  Backbone size (bp): 9033
  Vector type: Yeast Expression
  Selectable markers: LEU2
Growth in bacteria
  Bacterial resistance: Ampicillin, 100 μg/mL
  Growth temperature: 37°C
  Growth strain: DH5alpha
  Copy number: High Copy
Gene/Insert
  Gene/Insert name: None
  Tag / fusion protein: c-Myc (N terminal on backbone); HA (N terminal on backbone)
  Cloning method: Restriction Enzyme
  Sequencing primers: 5′ N/A
Terms and licenses: Academic/Nonprofit Terms; Industry Terms: Not Available to Industry
How to cite: pCETF was a gift from Jumi Shin (Addgene plasmid # 19783 ; http://n2t.net/addgene:19783 ; RRID:Addgene_19783)
