>Addgene plasmid #19783 | pCETF | addgene partial sequence | sequence record 25520 | Amp-R 5'-ATAATACCGCGCCACATAGC-3'
AGGNCNCATTGGNAACGTTCTTCGGGGCGAAACTCTCAAGGATCTTACCGCTGTTGAGATCCAGTTCGAT
GTAACCCACTCGTGCACCCAACTGATCTTCAGCATCTTTTACTTTCACCAGCGTTTCTGGGTGAGCAAAA
ACAGGAAGGCAAAATGCCGCAAAAAAGGGAATAAGGGCGACACGGAAATGTTGAATACTCATACTCTTCC
TTTTTCAATATTATTGAAGCATTTATCAGGGTTATTGTCTCATGAGCGGATACATATTTGAATGTATTTA
GAAAAATAAACAAATAGGGGTTCCGCGCACATTTCCCCGAAAAGTGCCACCTGACGTCAAGCTTGCATGC
CGGTAGAGGTGTGGTCAATAAGAGCGACCTCATGCTATACCTGAGAAAGCAACCTGACCTACAGGAAAGA
GTTACTCAAGAATAAGAATTTTCGTTTTAAAACCTAAGAGTCACTTTAAAATTTGTATACACTTATTTTT
TTTATAACTTATTTAATAATAAAAATCATAAATCATAAGAAATTCGCTTATTTAGAAGTGTCAACAACGT
ATCTACCAACGATTTGACCCTTTTCCATCTTTTCGTAAATTTCTGGCAAGGTAGACAAGCCGACAACCTT
GATTGGAGACTTGACCAAACCTCTGGCGAAGAAGTCCAAAGCTTCTGAATAAGCCCTCGTAATATCGNTC
NAGANNNTTTCNTGNCCCAAAAAANGGGGGNNNNTTNCTCNGNCTTAAAAATCTCNAAAGACCGCNGTNC
GGGGNCAAGATGNANCTTNAGGGGGTTAGTNCTA
